>Addgene plasmid #105586 | TRIN-shREN | addgene partial sequence | sequence record 204094 | Addgene Partial NGS Result
GAGGGCCCGGAAACCTGGCCCTGTCTTCTTGACGAGCATTCCTAGGGGTCTTTCCCCTCTCGCCAAAGGA
ATGCAAGGTCTGTTGAATGTCGTGAAGGAAGCAGTTCCTCTGGAAGCTTCTTGAAGACAAACAACGTCTG
TAGCGACCCTTTGCAGGCAGCGGAACCCCCCACCTGGCGACAGGTGCCTCTGCGGCCAAAAGCCACGTGT
ATAAGATACACCTGCAAAGGCGGCACAACCCCAGTGCCACGTTGTGAGTTGGATAGTTGTGGAAAGAGTC
AAATGGCTCTCCTCAAGCGTATTCAACAAGGGGCTGAAGGATGCCCAGAAGGTACCCCATTGTATGGGAT
CTGATCTGGGGCCTCGGTGCACATGCTTTACATGTGTTTAGTCGAGGTTAAAAAAACGTCTAGGCCCCCC
GAACCACGGGGACGTGGTTTTCCTTTGAAAAACACGATGATAAGCTTACCGGTCCACCATGATTGAACAA
GATGGATTGCACGCAGGTTCTCCGGCCGCTTGGGTGGAGAGGCTATTCGGCTATGACTGGGCACAACAGA
CAATCGGCTGCTCTGATGCCGCCGTGTTCCGGCTGTCAGCGCAGGGGCGCCCGGTTCTTTTTGTCAAGAC
CGACCTGTCCGGTGCCCTGAATGAACTGCAAGACGAGGCAGCGCGGCTATCGTGGCTGGCCACGACGGGC
GTTCCTTGCGCAGCTGTGCTCGACGTTGTCACTGAAGCGGGAAGGGACTGGCTGCTATTGGGCGAAGTGC
CGGGGCAGGATCTCCTGTCATCTCACCTTGCTCCTGCCGAGAAAGTATCCATCATGGCTGATGCAATGCG
GCGGCTGCATACGCTTGATCCGGCTACCTGCCCATTCGACCACCAAGCGAAACATCGCATCGAGCGAGCA
CGTACTCGGATGGAAGCCGGTCTTGTCGATCAGGATGATCTGGACGAAGAGCATCAGGGGCTCGCGCCAG
CCGAACTGTTCGCCAGGCTCAAGGCGAGCATGCCCGACGGCGAGGATCTCGTCGTGACCCATGGCGATGC
CTGCTTGCCGAATATCATGGTGGAAAATGGCCGCTTTTCTGGATTCATCGACTGTGGCCGGCTGGGTGTG
GCGGACCGCTATCAGGACATAGCGTTGGCTACCCGTGATATTGCTGAAGAGCTTGGCGGCGAATGGGCTG
ACCGCTTCCTCGTGCTTTACGGTATCGCCGCTCCCGATTCGCAGCGCATCGCCTTCTATCGCCTTCTTGA
CGAGTTCTTCTGATGTACGATGCATCGATACCGTCGAGATATCAGTGGTCCAGGCTCTAGTTTTGACTCA
ACAATATCACCAGCTGAAGCCTATAGAGTACGAGCCATAGATAAAATAAAAGATTTTATTTAGTCTCCAG
AAAAAGGGGGGAATGAAAGACCCCACCTGTAGGTTTGGCAAGCTAGCTTAAGTAACGCCATTTTGCAAGG
CATGGAAAAATACATAACTGAGAATAGAGAAGTTCAGATCAAGGTCAGGAACAGATGGAACAGGGTCGAC
CCTAGAGAACCATCAGATGTTTCCAGGGTGCCCCAAGGACCTGAAATGACCCTGTGCCTTATTTGAACTA
ACCAATCAGTTCGCTTCTCGCTTCTGTTCGCGCGCTTCTGCTCCCCGAGCTCAATAAAAGAGCCCACAAC
CCCTCACTCGGGGCGCCAGTCCTCCGATTGACTGAGTCGCCCGGGTACCCGTGTATCCAATAAACCCTCT
TGCAGTTGCATCCGACTTGTGGTCTCGCTGTTCCTTGGGAGGGTCTCCTCTGAGTGATTGACTACCCGTC
AGCGGGGGTCTTTCATTTGGGGGCTCGTCCGGGATCGGGAGACCCCTGCCCAGGGACCACCGACCCACCA
CCGGGAGGTAAGCTGGCTGCCTCGCGCGTTTCGGTGATGACGGTGAAAACCTCTGACACATGCAGCTCCC
GGAGACGGTCACAGCTTGTCTGTAAGCGGATGCCGGGAGCAGACAAGCCCGTCAGGGCGCGTCAGCGGGT
GTTGGCGGGTGTCGGGGCGCAGCCATGACCCAGTCACGTAGCGATAGCGGAGTGTAGATCCGGCTGTGGA
ATGTGTGTCAGTTAGGGTGTGGAAAGTCCCCAGGCTCCCCAGCAGGCAGAAGTATGCAAAGCATGCATCT
CAATTAGTCAGCAACCAGGTGTGGAAAGTCCCCAGGCTCCCCAGCAGGCAGAAGTATGCAAAGCATGCAT
CTCAATTAGTCAGCAACCATAGTCCCGCCCCTAACTCCGCCCATCCCGCCCCTAACTCCGCCCAGTTCCG
CCCATTCTCCGCCCCATGGCTGACTAATTTTTTTTATTTATGCAGAGGCCGAGGCCGCCTCGGCCTCTGA
GCTATTCCAGAAGTAGTGAGGAGGCTTTTTTGGAGGCCTAGGCTTTTGCAAAAAGCTTACTGGCTTAACT
ATGCGGCATCAGAGCAGATTGTACTGAGAGTGCACCATATGCGGTGTGAAATACCGCACAGATGCGTAAG
GAGAAAATACCGCATCAGGCGCTCTTCCGCTTCCTCGCTCACTGACTCGCTGCGCTCGGTCGTTCGGCTG
CGGCGAGCGGTATCAGCTCACTCAAAGGCGGTAATACGGTTATCCACAGAATCAGGGGATAACGCAGGAA
AGAACATGTGAGCAAAAGGCCAGCAAAAGGCCAGGAACCGTAAAAAGGCCGCGTTGCTGGCGTTTTTCCA
TAGGCTCCGCCCCCCTGACGAGCATCACAAAAATCGACGCTCAAGTCAGAGGTGGCGAAACCCGACAGGA
CTATAAAGATACCAGGCGTTTCCCCCTGGAAGCTCCCTCGTGCGCTCTCCTGTTCCGACCCTGCCGCTTA
CCGGATACCTGTCCGCCTTTCTCCCTTCGGGAAGCGTGGCGCTTTCTCATAGCTCACGCTGTAGGTATCT
CAGTTCGGTGTAGGTCGTTCGCTCCAAGCTGGGCTGTGTGCACGAACCCCCCGTTCAGCCCGACCGCTGC
GCCTTATCCGGTAACTATCGTCTTGAGTCCAACCCGGTAAGACACGACTTATCGCCACTGGCAGCAGCCA
CTGGTAACAGGATTAGCAGAGCGAGGTATGTAGGCGGTGCTACAGAGTTCTTGAAGTGGTGGCCTAACTA
CGGCTACACTAGAAGGACAGTATTTGGTATCTGCGCTCTGCTGAAGCCAGTTACCTTCGGAAAAAGAGTT
GGTAGCTCTTGATCCGGCAAACAAACCACCGCTGGTAGCGGTGGTTTTTTTGTTTGCAAGCAGCAGATTA
CGCGCAGAAAAAAAGGATCTCAAGAAGATCCTTTGATCTTTTCTACGGGGTCTGACGCTCAGTGGAACGA
AAACTCACGTTAAGGGATTTTGGTCATGAGATTATCAAAAAGGATCTTCACCTAGATCCTTTTAAATTAA
AAATGAAGTTTTAAATCAATCTAAAGTATATATGAGTAAACTTGGTCTGACAGTTACCAATGCTTAATCA
GTGAGGCACCTATCTCAGCGATCTGTCTATTTCGTTCATCCATAGTTGCCTGACTCCCCGTCGTGTAGAT
AACTACGATACGGGAGGGCTTACCATCTGGCCCCAGTGCTGCAATGATACCGCGAGACCCACGCTCACCG
GCTCCAGATTTATCAGCAATAAACCAGCCAGCCGGAAGGGCCGAGCGCAGAAGTGGTCCTGCAACTTTAT
CCGCCTCCATCCAGTCTATTAATTGTTGCCGGGAAGCTAGAGTAAGTAGTTCGCCAGTTAATAGTTTGCG
CAACGTTGTTGCCATTGCTGCAGGCATCGTGGTGTCACGCTCGTCGTTTGGTATGGCTTCATTCAGCTCC
GGTTCCCAACGATCAAGGCGAGTTACATGATCCCCCATGTTGTGCAAAAAAGCGGTTAGCTCCTTCGGTC
CTCCGATCGTTGTCAGAAGTAAGTTGGCCGCAGTGTTATCACTCATGGTTATGGCAGCACTGCATAATTC
TCTTACTGTCATGCCATCCGTAAGATGCTTTTCTGTGACTGGTGAGTACTCAACCAAGTCATTCTGAGAA
TAGTGTATGCGGCGACCGAGTTGCTCTTGCCCGGCGTCAACACGGGATAATACCGCGCCACATAGCAGAA
CTTTAAAAGTGCTCATCATTGGAAAACGTTCTTCGGGGCGAAAACTCTCAAGGATCTTACCGCTGTTGAG
ATCCAGTTCGATGTAACCCACTCGTGCACCCAACTGATCTTCAGCATCTTTTACTTTCACCAGCGTTTCT
GGGTGAGCAAAAACAGGAAGGCAAAATGCCGCAAAAAAGGGAATAAGGGCGACACGGAAATGTTGAATAC
TCATACTCTTCCTTTTTCAATATTATTGAAGCATTTATCAGGGTTATTGTCTCATGAGCGGATACATATT
TGAATGTATTTAGAAAAATAAACAAATAGGGGTTCCGCGCACATTTCCCCGAAAAGTGCCACCTGACGTC
TAAGAAACCATTATTATCATGACATTAACCTATAAAAATAGGCGTATCACGAGGCCCTTTCGTCTTCAAG
AATTAGCTTGGCCATTGCATACGTTGTATCCATATCATAATATGTACATTTATATTGGCTCATGTCCAAC
ATTACCGCCATGTTGACATTGATTATTGACTAGTTATTAATAGTAATCAATTACGGGGTCATTAGTTCAT
AGCCCATATATGGAGTTCCGCGTTACATAACTTACGGTAAATGGCCCGCCTGGCTGACCGCCCAACGACC
CCCGCCCATTGACGTCAATAATGACGTATGTTCCCATAGTAACGCCAATAGGGACTTTCCATTGACGTCA
ATGGGTGGAGTATTTACGGTAAACTGCCCACTTGGCAGTACATCAAGTGTATCATATGCCAAGTACGCCC
CCTATTGACGTCAATGACGGTAAATGGCCCGCCTGGCATTATGCCCAGTACATGACCTTATGGGACTTTC
CTACTTGGCAGTACATCTACGTATTAGTCATCGCTATTACCATGGTGATGCGGTTTTGGCAGTACATCAA
TGGGCGTGGATAGCGGTTTGACTCACGGGGATTTCCAAGTCTCCACCCCATTGACGTCAATGGGAGTTTG
TTTTGGCACCAAAATCAACGGGACTTTCCAAAATGTCGTAACAACTCCGCCCCATTGACGCAAATGGGCG
GTAGGCGTGTACGGTGGGAGGTCTATATAAGCAGAGCTCAATAAAAGAGCCCACAACCCCTCACTCGGCG
CGCCAGTCTTCCGATAGACTGCGTCGCCCGGGTACCCGTATTCCCAATAAAGCCTCTTGCTGTTTGCATC
CGAATCGTGGTCTCGCTGTTCCTTGGGAGGGTCTCCTCTGAGTGATTGACTACCCACGACGGGGGTCTTT
CATTTGGGGGCTCGTCCGGGATTTGGAGACCCCTGCCCAGGGACCACCGACCCACCACCGGGAGGTAAGC
TGGCCAGCAACTTATCTGTGTCTGTCCGATTGTCTAGTGTCTATGTTTGATGTTATGCGCCTGCGTCTGT
ACTAGTTAGCTAACTAGCTCTGTATCTGGCGGACCCGTGGTGGAACTGACGAGTTCTGAACACCCGGCCG
CAACCCTGGGAGACGTCCCAGGGACTTTGGGGGCCGTTTTTGTGGCCCGACCTGAGGAAGGGAGTCGATG
TGGAATCCGACCCCGTCAGGATATGTGGTTCTGGTAGGAGACGAGAACCTAAAACAGTTCCCGCCTCCGT
CTGAATTTTTGCTTTCGGTTTGGAACCGAAGCCGCGCGTCTTGTCTGCTGCAGCGCTGCAGCATCGTTCT
GTGTTGTCTCTGTCTGACTGTGTTTCTGTATTTGTCTGAAAATTAGGGCCAGACTGTTACCACTCCCTTA
AGTTTGACCTTAGGTCACTGGAAAGATGTCGAGCGGATCGCTCACAACCAGTCGGTAGATGTCAAGAAGA
GACGTTGGGTTACCTTCTGCTCTGCAGAATGGCCAACCTTTAACGTCGGATGGCCGCGAGACGGCACCTT
TAACCGAGACCTCATCACCCAGGTTAAGATCAAGGTCTTTTCACCTGGCCCGCATGGACACCCAGACCAG
GTCCCCTACATCGTGACCTGGGAAGCCTTGGCTTTTGACCCCCCTCCCTGGGTCAAGCCCTTTGTACACC
CTAAGCCTCCGCCTCCTCTTCCTCCATCCGCCCCGTCTCTCCCCCTTGAACCTCCTCGTTCGACCCCGCC
TCGATCCTCCCTTTATCCAGCCCTCACTCCTTCTCTAGGCGCCGGAATTGAAGATCTGGGGGATCGATCC
TCTAGAGCATCGAGTTTACCACTCCCTATCAGTGATAGAGAAAAGTGAAAGTCGAGTTTACCACTCCCTA
TCAGTGATAGAGAAAAGTGAAAGTCGAGTTTACCACTCCCTATCAGTGATAGAGAAAAGTGAAAGTCGAG
TTTACCACTCCCTATCAGTGATAGAGAAAAGTGAAAGTCGAGTTTACCACTCCCTATCAGTGATAGAGAA
AAGTGAAAGTCGAGTTTACCACTCCCTATCAGTGATAGAGAAAAGTGAAAGTCGAGCTCGGTACCCGGGT
CGAGGTAGGCGTGTACGGTGGGAGGCCTATATAAGCAGAGCTCGTTTAGTGAACCGTCAGATCGCCTGGA
GACGCCATCCACGCTGTTTTGACCTCCATAGAAGACACCGGGACCGATCCAGCCTCTCGACGGATCCACC
ATGGCCTCCTCCGAGAACGTCATCACCGAGTTCATGCGCTTCAAGGTGCGCATGGAGGGCACCGTGAACG
GCCACGAGTTCGAGATCGAGGGCGAGGGCGAGGGCCGCCCCTACGAGGGCCACAACACCGTGAAGCTGAA
GGTGACCAAGGGCGGCCCCCTGCCCTTCGCCTGGGACATCCTGTCCCCCCAGTTCCAGTACGGCTCCAAG
GTGTACGTGAAGCACCCCGCCGACATCCCCGACTACAAGAAGCTGTCCTTCCCCGAGGGCTTCAAGTGGG
AGCGCGTGATGAACTTCGAGGACGGCGGCGTGGCGACCGTGACCCAGGACTCCTCCCTGCAGGACGGCTG
CTTCATCTACAAGGTGAAGTTCATCGGCGTGAACTTCCCCTCCGACGGCCCCGTGATGCAGAAGAAGACC
ATGGGCTGGGAGGCCTCCACCGAGCGCCTGTACCCCCGCGACGGCGTGCTGAAGGGCGAGACCCACAAGG
CCCTGAAGCTGAAGGACGGCGGCCACTACCTGGTGGAGTTCAAGTCCATCTACATGGCCAAGAAGCCCGT
GCAGCTGCCCGGCTACTACTACGTGGACGCCAAGCTGGACATCACCTCCCACAACGAGGACTACACCATC
GTGGAGCAGTACGAGCGCACCGAGGGCCGCCACCACCTGTTCCTGTAGCGGCCGCGACTCTAGAATTTAC
TAGTCATATGATAAGATCTCTCGACTAGGGATAACAGGGTAATTGTTTGAATGAGGCTTCAGTACTTTAC
AGAATCGTTGCCTGCACATCTTGGAAACACTTGCTGGGATTACTTCTTCAGGTTAACCCAACAGAAGGCT
CGAGAAGGTATATTGCTGTTGACAGTGAGCGCAGGAATTATAATGCTTATCTATAGTGAAGCCACAGATG
TATAGATAAGCATTATAATTCCTATGCCTACTGCCTCGGAATTCAAGGGGCTACTTTAGGAGCAATTATC
TTGTTTACTAAAACTGAATACCTTGCTATCTCTTTGATACATTTTTACAAAGCTGAATTAAAATGGTATA
AATTAAATCACTTTTTTCAATTCTAGCAATTCTACCGGGTAGGGGAGGCGCTTTTCCCAAGGCAGTCTGG
AGCATGCGCTTTAGCAGCCCCGCTGGGCACTTGGCGCTACACAAGTGGCCTCTGGCCTCGCACACATTCC
ACATCCACCGGTAGGCGCCAACCGGCTCCGTTCTTTGGTGGCCCCTTCGCGCCACCTTCTACTCCTCCCC
TAGTCAGGAAGTTCCCCCCCGCCCCGCAGCTCGCGTCGTGCAGGACGTGACAAATGGAAGTAGCACGTCT
CACTAGTCTCGTGCAGATGGACAGCACCGCTGAGCAATGGAAGCGGGTAGGCCTTTGGGGCAGCGGCCAA
TAGCAGCTTTGCTCCTTCGCTTTCTGGGCTCAGAGGCTGGGAAGGGGTGGGTCCGGGGGCGGGCTCAGGG
GCGGGCTCAGGGGCGGGGCGGGCGCCCGAAGGTCCTCCGGAGGCCCGGCATTCTGCACGCTTCAAAAGCG
CACGTCTGCCGCGCTGTTCTCCTCTTCCTCATCTCCGGGCCTTTCGACCTGCAGCCCAAGCTTCCACCAT
GGTGAGCAAGGGCGAGGAGCTGTTCACCGGGGTGGTGCCCATCCTGGTCGAGCTGGACGGCGACGTAAAC
GGCCACAAGTTCAGCGTGTCCGGCGAGGGCGAGGGCGATGCCACCTACGGCAAGCTGACCCTGAAGCTGA
TCTGCACCACCGGCAAGCTGCCCGTGCCCTGGCCCACCCTCGTGACCACCCTGGGCTACGGCCTGCAGTG
CTTCGCCCGCTACCCCGACCACATGAAGCAGCACGACTTCTTCAAGTCCGCCATGCCCGAAGGCTACGTC
CAGGAGCGCACCATCTTCTTCAAGGACGACGGCAACTACAAGACCCGCGCCGAGGTGAAGTTCGAGGGCG
ACACCCTGGTGAACCGCATCGAGCTGAAGGGCATCGACTTCAAGGAGGACGGCAACATCCTGGGGCACAA
GCTGGAGTACAACTACAACAGCCACAACGTCTATATCACCGCCGACAAGCAGAAGAACGGCATCAAGGCC
AACTTCAAGATCCGCCACAACATCGAGGACGGCGGCGTGCAGCTCGCCGACCACTACCAGCAGAACACCC
CCATCGGCGACGGCCCCGTGCTGCTGCCCGACAACCACTACCTGAGCTACCAGTCCGCCCTGAGCAAAGA
CCCCAACGAGAAGCGCGATCACATGGTCCTGCTGGAGTTCGTGACCGCCGCCGGGATCACTCTCGGCATG
GACGAGCTGTACAAGTAA
