[The description below was written by a language model from this plasmid's Addgene catalogue record.]
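Description:
TRIN-shREN is a retroviral RNAi vector for doxycycline-inducible expression of a control shRNA in mammalian cells. Its backbone is recorded as TRE-dsRED/mir30-shRNA-PGK-venus-IRES-neo. It is propagated in bacteria under ampicillin selection, and transduced mammalian cells can be selected with G418 through the neomycin resistance gene. No feature table accompanies the record, so the bacterial origin, the long terminal repeats and the packaging elements are not itemised, and the copy number is listed as unknown.

The payload consists of two expression units. In the first, a tetracycline-responsive element (TRE) promoter drives a transcript that couples the dsRED fluorescent reporter to an shRNA embedded in a miR-30 microRNA scaffold, so red fluorescence reports shRNA induction in cells treated with doxycycline. A TRE promoter needs a tet transactivator to respond to the drug. The record lists none on this plasmid, so it would presumably have to be supplied by the host cells. In the second unit, as the backbone name indicates, a constitutive PGK promoter expresses Venus followed by an IRES and the neomycin resistance gene, so transduced cells are marked by yellow-green fluorescence and drug resistance regardless of induction.

The hairpin, cloned between XhoI and EcoRI sites, is described as a control shRNA targeting luciferase (the name "shREN" suggests Renilla, though the record does not spell this out). It therefore serves as a non-targeting negative control alongside gene-specific shRNAs in the same vector. The species field lists mouse, and the associated publication concerns acute myeloid leukemia.
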