Addgene plasmid #105586: TRIN-shREN
Purpose: Dox-inducible mir30 shREN (control shRNA)/dsRED expression with Venus marker and Neo resistance
Depositing lab: Christopher Vakoc. Depositing organization: Cold Spring Harbor Laboratory. Publication: A TFIID-SAGA Perturbation that Targets MYB and Suppresses Acute Myeloid Leukemia. Xu Y, Milazzo JP, Somerville TDD, Tarumoto Y, Huang YH, Ostrander EL, Wilkinson JE, Challen GA, Vakoc CR. Cancer Cell. 2018 Jan 8;33(1):13-28.e8. doi: 10.1016/j.ccell.2017.12.002. PubMed 29316427.
Backbone
  Vector backbone: TRE-dsRED/mir30-shRNA-PGK-venus-IRES-neo
  Vector type: Mammalian Expression, Retroviral, RNAi
  Selectable markers: Neomycin (select with G418)
Growth in bacteria
  Bacterial resistance: Ampicillin, 100 μg/mL
  Growth temperature: 37°C
  Growth strain: NEB Stable
  Copy number: Unknown
Gene/Insert
  Gene/Insert name: control shRNA targeting luciferase
  gRNA/shRNA sequence: TGCTGTTGACAGTGAGCGCAGGAATTATAATGCTTATCTATAGTGAAGCCACAGATGTATAGATAAGCATTATAATTCCTATGCCTACTGCCTCGGA
  Species: M. musculus (mouse)
  Promoter: TRE
  Cloning method: Restriction Enzyme; 5′ cloning site XhoI (unknown if destroyed); 3′ cloning site EcoRI (unknown if destroyed)
  Sequencing primers: 5′ TGT TTG AAT GAG GCT TCA GTA C
Terms and licenses: Academic/Nonprofit Terms; Industry Terms: Not Available to Industry
How to cite: TRIN-shREN was a gift from Christopher Vakoc (Addgene plasmid # 105586 ; http://n2t.net/addgene:105586 ; RRID:Addgene_105586)
